Addgene plasmid #195366: pYPQ230-D156R (ttLbCas12a)
Purpose: A temperature-tolerant LbCas12a mutant (D156R), also known as ttLbCas12a
Depositing lab: Yiping Qi. Depositing organization: University of Maryland, College Park. Publication: CRISPR-Cas12a base editors confer efficient multiplexed genome editing in rice. Cheng Y, Zhang Y, Li G, Fang H, Sretenovic S, Fan A, Li J, Xu J, Que Q, Qi Y. Plant Commun. 2023 Apr 13:100601. doi: 10.1016/j.xplc.2023.100601. PubMed 37060177.
Backbone
  Vector backbone: pYPQ167
  Vector type: Plant Expression, CRISPR ; Gateway compatible LbCas12a-D156R (ttLbCas12a) entry clone
Growth in bacteria
  Bacterial resistance: Spectinomycin, 50 μg/mL
  Growth temperature: 37°C
  Growth strain: DH5alpha
  Copy number: High Copy
Gene/Insert
  Gene/Insert name: LbCas12a-D156R (ttLbCas12a)
Terms and licenses: Academic/Nonprofit Terms; Industry Terms: Not Available to Industry
How to cite: pYPQ230-D156R (ttLbCas12a) was a gift from Yiping Qi (Addgene plasmid # 195366 ; http://n2t.net/addgene:195366 ; RRID:Addgene_195366)
