[The description below was written by a language model from this plasmid's Addgene catalogue record and pLannotate feature annotations shown in this document.]
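Description:
pYPQ230-D156R (ttLbCas12a) is a Gateway-compatible entry clone built on the pYPQ167 backbone for plant CRISPR applications. It carries the coding sequence for LbCas12a with a D156R substitution, a variant described in the record as temperature-tolerant and hence called ttLbCas12a. The plasmid is about 6.9 kb and is maintained in E. coli at high copy through a ColE1/pUC-type origin. Selection is with spectinomycin, provided by the aadA aminoglycoside adenylyltransferase gene. Small remnants of a class 1 integron promoter and a gentamicin acetyltransferase gene lie just upstream of this marker. Short lacI and lacZα fragments also appear as backbone leftovers.

The payload sits between an attL1 site and an attR5 site, the pairing used in multisite Gateway LR reactions to assemble several entry modules into one destination vector. The automated annotation does not label the roughly 3.8 kb interval between attL1 and the NOS terminator, but its position and size are consistent with the Cas12a open reading frame named in the catalogue entry. The nopaline synthase terminator and polyadenylation signal follows it, inside the recombination sites. No plant promoter is annotated within the cassette, and the record does not state one. The promoter is presumably meant to come from the destination vector after recombination. rrnB T1 and T2 terminators upstream of attL1 insulate the insert from read-through transcription in bacteria, and a T7 promoter lies beyond attR5, oriented back towards it.

The construct serves as the nuclease module for assembling plant Cas12a expression vectors. The associated publication concerns Cas12a-based multiplexed genome editing and base editing in rice.
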