Features (pLannotate 1.2.2; 12 found; start..end, strand, type, name):
     96..119     +  promoter       Pc promoter (fragment): intI1 (promoter lies within the coding sequence); class 1 integron promoter
    295..351     +  CDS            GmR (fragment): gentamycin acetyltransferase; aacC1; confers resistance to gentamycin
    358..1149    +  CDS            SmR: aminoglycoside adenylyltransferase (Murphy, 1985); aadA; confers resistance to spectinomycin and streptomycin
   1242..1830    +  rep_origin     ori: high-copy-number ColE1/pMB1/pBR322/pUC origin of replication
   2013..2105    +  CDS            lacI (fragment): lac repressor; lacI; The lac repressor binds to the lac operator to inhibit transcription in E. coli. This inhibition can be relieved by adding lactose or isopropyl-β-D-thiogalactopyranoside (IPTG).
   2160..2187    -  terminator     rrnB T2 terminator: transcription terminator T2 from the E. coli rrnB gene
   2319..2362    +  terminator     rrnB T1 terminator: Escherichia coli rrnB; transcription terminator T1 from the E. coli rrnB gene
   2409..2445    -  CDS            lacZα (fragment): LacZα fragment of β-galactosidase; lacZ fragment
   2461..2560    +  protein_bind   attL1: mutant version of attL; recombination site for the Gateway® LR reaction LR Clonase™
   6389..6641    +  terminator     NOS terminator: nopaline synthase terminator and poly(A) signal
   6686..6809    +  protein_bind   attR5: mutant version of attR; recombination site for the Gateway® LR reaction LR Clonase™
   6827..6845    -  promoter       T7 promoter: promoter for bacteriophage T7 RNA polymerase
>Addgene plasmid #195366 | pYPQ230-D156R (ttLbCas12a) | addgene full sequence | sequence record 392884 | Addgene NGS Result
TGGACCAGCCAGGACAGAAATGCCTCGACTTCGCTGCTACCCAAGGTTGCCGGGTGACGCACACCGTGGA
AACGGATGAAGGCACGAACCCAGTGGACATAAGCCTGTTCGGTTCGTAAGCTGTAATGCAAGTAGCGTAT
GCGCTCACGCAACTGGTCCAGAACCTTGACCGAACGCAGCGGTGGTAACGGCGCAGTGGCGGTTTTCATG
GCTTGTTATGACTGTTTTTTTGGGGTACAGTCTATGCCTCGGGCATCCAAGCAGCAAGCGCGTTACGCCG
TGGGTCGATGTTTGATGTTATGGAGCAGCAACGATGTTACGCAGCAGGGCAGTCGCCCTAAAACAAAGTT
AAACATTATGAGGGAAGCGGTGATCGCCGAAGTATCGACTCAACTATCAGAGGTAGTTGGCGTCATCGAG
CGCCATCTCGAACCGACGTTGCTGGCCGTACATTTGTACGGCTCCGCAGTGGATGGCGGCCTGAAGCCAC
ACAGTGATATTGATTTGCTGGTTACGGTGACCGTAAGGCTTGATGAAACAACGCGGCGAGCTTTGATCAA
CGACCTTTTGGAAACTTCGGCTTCCCCTGGAGAGAGCGAGATTCTCCGCGCTGTAGAAGTCACCATTGTT
GTGCACGACGACATCATTCCGTGGCGTTATCCAGCTAAGCGCGAACTGCAATTTGGAGAATGGCAGCGCA
ATGACATTCTTGCAGGTATCTTCGAGCCAGCCACGATCGACATTGATCTGGCTATCTTGCTGACAAAAGC
AAGAGAACATAGCGTTGCCTTGGTAGGTCCAGCGGCGGAGGAACTCTTTGATCCGGTTCCTGAACAGGAT
CTATTTGAGGCGCTAAATGAAACCTTAACGCTATGGAACTCGCCGCCCGACTGGGCTGGCGATGAGCGAA
ATGTAGTGCTTACGTTGTCCCGCATTTGGTACAGCGCAGTAACCGGCAAAATCGCGCCGAAGGATGTCGC
TGCCGACTGGGCAATGGAGCGCCTGCCGGCCCAGTATCAGCCCGTCATACTTGAAGCTAGACAGGCTTAT
CTTGGACAAGAAGAAGATCGCTTGGCCTCGCGCGCAGATCAGTTGGAAGAATTTGTCCACTACGTGAAAG
GCGAGATCACCAAGGTAGTCGGCAAATAACCCTCGAGCCACCCATGACCAAAATCCCTTAACGTGAGTTA
CGCGTCGTTCCACTGAGCGTCAGACCCCGTAGAAAAGATCAAAGGATCTTCTTGAGATCCTTTTTTTCTG
CGCGTAATCTGCTGCTTGCAAACAAAAAAACCACCGCTACCAGCGGTGGTTTGTTTGCCGGATCAAGAGC
TACCAACTCTTTTTCCGAAGGTAACTGGCTTCAGCAGAGCGCAGATACCAAATACTGTTCTTCTAGTGTA
GCCGTAGTTAGGCCACCACTTCAAGAACTCTGTAGCACCGCCTACATACCTCGCTCTGCTAATCCTGTTA
CCAGTGGCTGCTGCCAGTGGCGATAAGTCGTGTCTTACCGGGTTGGACTCAAGACGATAGTTACCGGATA
AGGCGCAGCGGTCGGGCTGAACGGGGGGTTCGTGCACACAGCCCAGCTTGGAGCGAACGACCTACACCGA
ACTGAGATACCTACAGCGTGAGCTATGAGAAAGCGCCACGCTTCCCGAAGGGAGAAAGGCGGACAGGTAT
CCGGTAAGCGGCAGGGTCGGAACAGGAGAGCGCACGAGGGAGCTTCCAGGGGGAAACGCCTGGTATCTTT
ATAGTCCTGTCGGGTTTCGCCACCTCTGACTTGAGCGTCGATTTTTGTGATGCTCGTCAGGGGGGCGGAG
CCTATGGAAAAACGCCAGCAACGCGGCCTTTTTACGGTTCCTGGCCTTTTGCTGGCCTTTTGCTCACATG
TTCTTTCCTGCGTTATCCCCTGATTCTGTGGATAACCGTATTACCGCCTTTGAGTGAGCTGATACCGCTC
GCCGCAGCCGAACGACCGAGCGCAGCGAGTCAGTGAGCGAGGAAGCGGAAGAGCGCCCAATACGCAAACC
GCCTCTCCCCGCGCGTTGGCCGATTCATTAATGCAGCTGGCACGACAGGTTTCCCGACTGGAAAGCGGGC
AGTGAGCGCAACGCAATTAATACGCGTACCGCGAGCCAGGAAGAGTTTGTAGAAACGCAAAAAGGCCATC
CGTCAGGATGGCCTTCTGCTTAGTTTGATGCCTGGCAGTTTATGGCGGGCGTCCTGCCCGCCACCCTCCG
GGCCGTTGCTTCACAACGTTCAAATCCGCTCCCGGCGGATTTGTCCTACTCAGGAGAGCGTTCACCGACA
AACAACAGATAAAACGAAAGGCCCAGTCTTCCGACTGAGCCTTTCGTTTTATTTGATGCCTGGCAGTTCC
CTACTCTCGCGTTAACGCTTGCATGGATGTTTTCCCAGTCACGACGTTGTAAAACGACGGCCAGTCTTAA
GCTCGGGCCCCAAATAATGATTTTATTTTGACTGATAGTGACCTGTTCGTTGCAACAAATTGATGAGCAA
TGCTTTTTTATAATGCCAACTTTGTACAAAAAAGCAGGCTCCGAATTCGCCCTTCACCATGGCTCCTAAG
AAGAAGCGGAAGGTTGGTATTCACGGGGTGCCTGCGGCTTCAAAGCTCGAGAAATTCACCAACTGTTATT
CGTTGAGCAAAACACTGCGGTTTAAAGCGATTCCAGTCGGCAAGACTCAAGAGAATATAGACAATAAGCG
GCTGTTGGTGGAAGATGAAAAGCGCGCGGAAGACTACAAAGGGGTGAAGAAGTTGTTGGACAGATACTAC
CTCTCTTTTATCAATGATGTCTTGCACTCAATCAAATTGAAGAATCTGAACAACTACATCTCCCTCTTCA
GAAAGAAAACAAGGACAGAAAAGGAGAATAAGGAACTTGAAAATTTGGAGATCAATCTGAGGAAAGAGAT
CGCGAAAGCCTTTAAAGGCAACGAAGGATACAAAAGTCTGTTCAAGAAGGATATAATTGAGACAATTTTG
CCAGAGTTCCTCGATGACAAGGACGAGATTGCGCTGGTCAATTCGTTCAACGGATTCACAACAGCATTCA
CAGGCTTCTTTCGCAATCGGGAAAATATGTTCTCTGAGGAGGCAAAGTCCACTTCTATTGCGTTCAGGTG
TATCAATGAGAATCTCACTAGGTACATTTCCAACATGGATATCTTTGAGAAGGTTGACGCAATTTTTGAC
AAGCACGAAGTTCAGGAGATTAAGGAGAAGATCCTCAATTCCGATTATGACGTTGAGGACTTCTTCGAAG
GTGAGTTTTTTAATTTCGTGCTCACTCAAGAGGGTATCGACGTGTATAATGCGATCATCGGTGGGTTCGT
GACTGAGTCCGGTGAAAAGATTAAGGGATTGAACGAGTATATCAACCTTTACAACCAAAAGACGAAACAG
AAGCTGCCAAAGTTCAAGCCTCTTTACAAACAGGTTCTTTCAGACCGCGAGTCACTCTCGTTCTATGGGG
AGGGCTACACTTCGGATGAGGAAGTCCTGGAGGTGTTCAGGAATACTCTCAATAAGAATTCGGAGATTTT
CTCTTCTATAAAAAAACTGGAAAAGTTGTTTAAGAATTTTGACGAATACTCTAGCGCCGGCATATTTGTG
AAAAACGGCCCGGCCATATCAACGATAAGTAAAGATATCTTCGGCGAATGGAACGTGATCAGAGACAAAT
GGAACGCGGAGTATGACGATATTCACCTGAAGAAGAAGGCTGTCGTAACGGAGAAGTACGAGGATGATCG
CAGGAAAAGCTTCAAAAAGATCGGAAGTTTCAGCCTGGAACAGTTGCAGGAGTATGCTGACGCCGATCTT
AGCGTCGTCGAGAAGTTGAAGGAGATAATCATCCAAAAGGTCGACGAGATATATAAAGTCTATGGATCAA
GTGAAAAACTGTTCGACGCCGACTTCGTTTTGGAGAAGTCCCTGAAGAAGAACGACGCTGTTGTTGCCAT
TATGAAGGATCTGCTCGACAGCGTGAAGAGTTTCGAGAACTATATTAAGGCTTTTTTCGGGGAGGGGAAG
GAGACTAACAGAGATGAGTCCTTCTACGGAGACTTCGTCCTCGCGTACGATATACTCCTTAAGGTAGACC
ACATCTACGACGCAATCAGAAATTACGTGACACAAAAGCCGTACAGCAAGGACAAGTTCAAACTCTACTT
CCAGAACCCCCAGTTCATGGGCGGCTGGGACAAGGACAAGGAAACGGATTACAGGGCTACGATCCTGAGG
TATGGTTCAAAATACTACTTGGCGATTATGGACAAGAAGTACGCCAAGTGTCTCCAGAAGATTGACAAAG
ACGATGTCAATGGCAATTATGAGAAGATCAACTACAAGCTGCTTCCGGGTCCGAACAAGATGCTCCCAAA
GGTTTTCTTCAGCAAGAAATGGATGGCCTACTATAACCCAAGCGAGGACATCCAGAAGATTTATAAGAAC
GGTACGTTCAAGAAGGGCGACATGTTCAATCTTAACGACTGTCACAAGCTGATCGACTTCTTCAAAGACT
CAATTAGCCGGTACCCAAAGTGGTCTAACGCCTATGACTTCAACTTTTCGGAAACCGAGAAGTACAAGGA
TATAGCCGGATTTTATAGAGAGGTGGAAGAGCAGGGCTACAAGGTGTCATTCGAGTCCGCCAGCAAGAAG
GAAGTGGACAAGCTCGTGGAAGAGGGTAAGCTCTACATGTTCCAGATTTATAATAAAGACTTTAGCGATA
AGAGCCACGGGACACCTAATCTCCACACAATGTATTTCAAGCTGCTCTTCGACGAGAATAACCACGGCCA
AATCAGGTTGTCAGGAGGGGCTGAACTCTTCATGCGGCGCGCTAGCCTTAAGAAGGAGGAGCTTGTAGTC
CACCCTGCGAATAGTCCAATTGCGAATAAGAACCCGGACAATCCTAAAAAGACTACAACATTGAGCTACG
ACGTGTACAAGGATAAGAGGTTTTCCGAGGATCAGTACGAGCTCCACATCCCGATTGCGATCAACAAGTG
CCCAAAGAATATTTTCAAGATAAACACAGAGGTGCGTGTACTCCTGAAGCATGACGACAATCCTTACGTC
ATTGGGATTGATCGGGGCGAGAGGAACCTCCTCTATATTGTGGTGGTGGACGGGAAGGGGAACATAGTCG
AACAGTACTCCCTTAACGAAATAATTAACAATTTCAACGGCATCCGTATCAAGACCGACTACCATTCGTT
GCTGGACAAGAAGGAGAAGGAGAGATTTGAGGCGCGGCAAAATTGGACAAGTATCGAGAACATCAAGGAA
CTCAAAGCAGGTTATATCTCTCAAGTTGTGCATAAGATATGCGAGCTGGTTGAGAAGTATGACGCAGTGA
TCGCTCTTGAGGACCTCAACTCGGGCTTTAAGAATTCTAGAGTTAAAGTGGAGAAGCAGGTCTATCAAAA
GTTCGAGAAGATGCTTATAGATAAGCTCAACTACATGGTCGATAAGAAATCGAACCCATGTGCCACCGGC
GGCGCACTCAAAGGTTACCAAATAACAAACAAATTCGAGTCCTTCAAATCGATGAGTACTCAGAATGGGT
TCATATTTTATATACCGGCGTGGCTTACGTCTAAGATCGACCCGTCAACTGGTTTTGTCAACCTGTTGAA
GACGAAATACACGTCCATTGCCGATTCGAAAAAGTTCATATCTAGTTTTGATCGTATTATGTACGTCCCA
GAGGAAGATCTTTTCGAGTTTGCTCTCGACTACAAAAACTTTTCGCGGACCGATGCGGATTACATTAAAA
AATGGAAACTCTATTCGTACGGCAACAGAATCAGGATTTTTCGCAACCCTAAGAAGAATAACGTCTTTGA
TTGGGAGGAAGTTTGCTTGACTAGCGCGTACAAGGAGCTCTTTAATAAGTATGGCATTAACTACCAACAG
GGTGATATCAGAGCACTGCTTTGCGAACAATCTGACAAGGCTTTCTACTCATCCTTCATGGCTTTGATGA
GCCTGATGCTCCAGATGAGAAATTCAATTACAGGCAGAACCGACGTGGATTTCTTGATCTCCCCGGTTAA
AAATTCTGATGGCATCTTTTACGATAGCAGGAACTATGAAGCGCAAGAGAATGCGATTCTGCCAAAAAAT
GCAGACGCCAACGGTGCCTATAACATCGCCAGGAAAGTCCTGTGGGCGATCGGCCAGTTCAAAAAGGCCG
AAGACGAAAAATTGGACAAGGTCAAAATCGCTATCAGCAACAAAGAGTGGCTGGAGTATGCTCAGACATC
CGTAAAGCATAAGCGTCCTGCTGCCACCAAAAAGGCCGGACAGGCTAAGAAAAAGAAGTGAGACGACTAG
TGGCGGCCGCCGACGTCCGATCGTTCAAACATTTGGCAATAAAGTTTCTTAAGATTGAATCCTGTTGCCG
GTCTTGCGATGATTATCATATAATTTCTGTTGAATTACGTTAAGCATGTAATAATTAACATGTAATGCAT
GACGTTATTTATGAGATGGGTTTTTATGATTAGAGTCCCGCAATTATACATTTAATACGCGATAGAAAAC
AAAATATAGCGCGCAAACTAGGATAAATTATCGCGCGCGGTGTCATCTATGTTACTAGATCGGGAATTGA
TCCCCCCTCGACAGCTTCCGGAAAGGGCGAATTCGCAACTTTGTATACAAAAGTTGAACGAGAAACGTAA
AATGATATAAATATCAATATATTAAATTAGATTTTGCATAAAAAACAGACTACATAATACTGTAAAACAC
AACATATCCAGTCACTATGCCATCCAGCTGATATCCCCTATAGTGAGTCGTATTACATGGTCATAGCTGT
TTCCTGGCAGCTCTGGCCCGTGTCTCAAAATCTCTGATGTTACATTGCACAAGATAAAAATATATCATCA
TGCCTCCTC
